>Addgene plasmid #164891 | TC550 | depositor full sequence | sequence record 320310 | TC550 sequence 8725 bps
CCAAAATCCCTTAACGTGAGTTTTCGTTCCACTGAGCGTCAGACCCCGTAGAAAAGATCAAAGGATCTTC
TTGAGATCCTTTTTTTCTGCGCGTAATCTGCTGCTTGCAAACAAAAAAACCACCGCTACCAGCGGTGGTT
TGTTTGCCGGATCAAGAGCTACCAACTCTTTTTCCGAAGGTAACTGGCTTCAGCAGAGCGCAGATACCAA
ATACTGTCCTTCTAGTGTAGCCGTAGTTAGGCCACCACTTCAAGAACTCTGTAGCACCGCCTACATACCT
CGCTCTGCTAATCCTGTTACCAGTGGCTGCTGCCAGTGGCGATAAGTCGTGTCTTACCGGGTTGGACTCA
AGACGATAGTTACCGGATAAGGCGCAGCGGTCGGGCTGAACGGGGGGTTCGTGCACACAGCCCAGCTTGG
AGCGAACGACCTACACCGAACTGAGATACCTACAGCGTGAGCATTGAGAAAGCGCCACGCTTCCCGAAGG
GAGAAAGGCGGACAGGTATCCGGTAAGCGGCAGGGTCGGAACAGGAGAGCGCACGAGGGAGCTTCCAGGG
GGAAACGCCTGGTATCTTTATAGTCCTGTCGGGTTTCGCCACCTCTGACTTGAGCGTCGATTTTTGTGAT
GCTCGTCAGGGGGGCGGAGCCTATGGAAAAACGCCAGCAACGCGGCCTTTTTACGGTTCCTGGCCTTTTG
CTGGCCTTTTGCTCACATGTTCTTTCCTGCGTTATCCCCTGATTCTGTGGATAACCGTATTACCGCGGCC
GCCAACAATATAGGATGCTCAGGAGACTATAATTCAAAAAACCCAACCCAAATTAGCATAAGCTTCCCCA
AATTGGAACAGTGAAATACTCAATCAATCACTCTGGCGGTTTTCTCCACAAAGAACACGAAATTGGAAAA
AGGAAAAGATTGATTTGTTTGAAGGCGTGAGGAAATCGAAAAAAAATTGTTTCAAAACAAATGAAATATT
TTAACGAATAAACCCAGGAATGCCACTTTTTGGTGCCCGCCTACAAAAAAGTCAACTGTTCTTAAACTCC
TACATAGTTGCCCTCTCTAACGAATGTTGCTTTTTTTAAATTTTCATTGAATTTGATTATCGTCTGTATG
CGCCTACTCTATCAGTGGAAAACATGCCCATTTCCCACAAATTTACTCGTTTGGAGCTCAAAATGTTAAA
TGGGGCATCAGGGAATTGGCATCTCACAGAAAGTGGCGGATGAGTTATATGTAATAATAATGGTGGCTGA
AGTGGAAACCGCAAAAAAAGGATGTGTATTTGAGATTTTGCAACGGAATTTGAATCAGATACACAAAATG
AGAGAAATTTATAGATTCTTTAAAATCCACCTGAAGTCGGCAAATTTTTGAAAGGTCTGTTCGTTCAGTT
TTTCATAAGTTTTATGAATTTTGATTTACTACTGAAGTTCGAGAAAAGCCCTTTAACCATACCAATAAGA
AATTATGTTAACTTTACAAGAATATTAACAAAAAATTATTAAAAAACTGTGTTCCCCTGGCATTATGATA
TTTCCACCGTCAGTTCTCTATTAAAACTTCAACTCTACACAGTTTCAACTCTCAAATGAGCTGTCCATCT
TTTGCCTTCAGGAAATTATGCTAATCTGCTGATTTCGCGCACTTTCACCACACTATTTCCAAATAGAAGG
AGGGGTGGTGCAACACACGAGACACTGCAAAAAGGTTCAGTGAAGATTTATCTACTTGTGAGATGAGAGC
AGGAGGGGTGGGAGAAGTGTGATGATTGACGGGATGACAAGAACAGTGATGTGGTGTCGAAATGGAAGAT
GCGCTAATTTGTGGAGTTTTATGAAATTTGAATAATTACATTTATAACATCTACTAGTTAGGCGTCTGTG
TAGGTATTGCCTGCCTGCCTACAAGGCATATGTACGAGGCAGGTTAAACCTCCTAGAAAGCTACGGTACT
TTCAAACCACATAACATTTATACTGGTGTCTTTTCGCGTCTTCTTCTTGAACATGTAGACCCTCAAAAAG
CTAAGTTTTACACTGTGTAGTTTGCTTTGAAATCTACAAAAATTGGAGGCACGCCTTCTGGACTTTGCCG
ACACGCCTACTTTCTACCTACCAACTGCCTACTTCCACAGTCTAGCGTGAACTCCAATACCATTTTAAAA
ATTGTTTTATCTCAAATTTTCAATTTTTAAATCCAATTTCCCAGTTCTAAAAAAAAAATTTTTTTTTTAA
TTTAAAAACTCTCATCCTTTTTAATGCTCGTTCCCATTCGGCAAGACGTGTACCAAACACAAAACAAATT
GACTGGTGATCCATCTCGAATTTCTCGTTTCAAATTAGTCGTTGCTATATATATTGTCTTATGTGTGGAA
AACGAATAAGAAAAATTAGAGAAAGATGAGAGAGCAGGGGCAGAATGAAAATTTGCATGGAAATTGAAGA
AGATCACTGCTTTTTCCGATGAATGATGACTAAATAGAATGAGTTGAGAGGAAAATAATCATAATTCTAA
TTTTAATTAGAAATATGATATGGAAAGTAAGCAAAACCACAAGGCTTTTGCTCTGAACTTATTTCCGAAA
AAAAAAGTGAAACTGAAAGTTAGAATTTTCAAAATAAATATTGCGAGAGTCAACCTTCAGAAAAATTGGC
GAGAAATCAAATTTGAATTCTCTGAAAATTTAGTTAAAATACATATGTTATCCTTCTTTGTTTTTTGGCC
TTAGCCTGCCTTCAAGGCGACCTGAGCCTATGCGGGTGCCTAATACCGAAACACACATAATTTTTTTTTT
TAATCTTTAAATACTGTAACGAGTCGCGAGATCCAGCGAGACCCATAGAATATGTTGAGCGCTGCAAACA
ATCGTATAACTCTTGTCCAAATTTTTCCACTCTGTATTTTTGCAAGCAGTTCAACAAATGGTCATCATTT
TTATAACCCATATCTATATTCGAATCTGACATAACAAATAATACTAAGCACATCCTCCCACATCTCTTTT
CATTCAAGTTGCGCAATTCCCCTAATAACTATGGATGGAGGGGGGACCGAGCCCAAAGATTATTCAAAAC
GATAACGACTTTTTCATGCGGCCAACGAAAAATAAAACTTTTCTCATATTCTCCTATTTCCCATTTCAAG
AATTACATCCCCATGGGACGTTGAAATCACATCATATTAGTATATGTTAATTGTTCTTTTCACTGGAATA
TCGCCACGCCCCCCTTCCGGTGGCTCATTGGTTTCGAGAAGAAGGCGGAGCCGAAGTGGGTTCTTCTTTC
TTTTTTTTGTGGTAGAAGTCTAGCAGGATTAAGCTACTATTCCATTAGAGGATCTTCTTCTTCCAAAAAG
TGAAAATGTCACGACTGGATAAATCGAAGGTCATCAACTCTGCTCTGGAACTGCTGAATGGAGTGGGAAT
TGAAGGACTTACAACCCGAAAGCTTGCACAAAAATTGGGAGTTGAACAACCAACACTTTACTGGCATGTT
AAGAATAAGCGAGCACTTTTGGATGCTCTTCCAATTGAAATGTTGGATAGACATCATACTCATTCATGTC
CACTTGAAGGAGAATCTTGGCAAGATTTCTTGAGAAACAACGCAAAGTCATACCGATGCGCTCTTTTGTC
TCATAGAGATGGAGCAAAAGTTCATCTTGGAACACGACCAACTGAAAAGCAATACGAAACATTGGAAAAC
CAACTTGCTTTCTTGTGTCAACAAGGATTTTCATTGGAAAATGCTCTTTACGCATTGTCTGCTGTTGGAC
ATTTTACACTTGGATGCGTTTTGGAAGAACAAGAACATCAAGTTGCAAAAGAAGAACGAGAAACTCCAAC
AACTGATTCAATGCCACCACTTTTGAAGCAAGCTATCGAACTTTTCGATAGACAAGGAGCAGAACCAGCT
TTCCTTTTTGGACTGGAACTTATTATCTGTGGACTTGAGAAACAACTGAAATGTGAATCGGGAGGAGGAT
CTGGATCTGGATCTGGATCTGGTTCCGGTCGACAACTTGAGCTTCCGCCGACTGCGACTGCCACTGCAAG
TATCATGCCCCATGTCATGGAACAGCCCCTGTCAACGTCAATAAATCCGGTCAATGATCGGTTTAATGGA
ATACCGAATCCTACCCCCTACAATAGCGATGCGGCCCTAGACGCAATTACTCAAACCAATGACTACGGAT
CAGTCAATACCCATGGCATTCTCAGTACATATCCACCACCTGCCACCCACTTGAACGAGGCCTCGGTGGC
CCTTGCGCCTGGAGGTGCTCCTCCCAGACCACCCCCGCCATACGTTGATAGTACAACGAACCATCCTCCT
TACCATAGTAACCTCGTCCCCATGGCCAATTTCGGATATTCGACTGTAGACTATGATGCGATGGTGGATG
ATCTGGCATCGATCGAGTACACGGATGCGGTTGACGTTGATCCGCAGTTCATGACGAACCTCGGGTTTGT
CCCAGGGTGTAATTTTAGCGATATCAACACGTATGAGCAACCATGGGGCAGTGGGGCTACTAACTTCAGC
CTGCTGAAGCAGGCTGGAGACGTGGAGGAGAACCCTGGACCTATGGTCTCCGAGCTCATTAAAGAAAACA
TGCATATGAAGCTCTACATGGAGGGAACCGTCAACAACCACCACTTCAAGTGCACCTCCGAGGGAGAGGG
AAAGCCATACGAGGGAACCCAAACCATGCGTATCAAGGCCGTCGAGGGAGGACCACTCCCATTCGCCTTC
GACATCCTCGCCACCTCCTTCATGTACGGATCCAAGGTAAGTTTAAACATATATATACTAACTAACCCTG
ATTATTTAAATTTTCAGACCTTCATCAACCACACCCAAGGAATCCCAGACTTCTTCAAGCAATCCTTCCC
AGAGGGATTCACCTGGGAGCGTGTCACCACCTACGAGGACGGAGGAGTCCTCACCGCCACCCAAGACACC
TCCCTCCAAGACGGATGCCTCATCTACAACGTCAAGGTAAGTTTAAACAGTTCGGTACTAACTAACCATA
CATATTTAAATTTTCAGATCCGTGGAGTCAACTTCCCATCCAACGGACCAGTCATGCAAAAGAAGACCCT
CGGATGGGAGGCCTCCACCGAGACCCTCTACCCAGCCGACGGAGGACTTGAGGGACGTGCCGACATGGCC
CTCAAGCTCGTCGGAGGAGGACACCTCATCTGCAACCTCAAGGTAAGTTTAAACATGATTTTACTAACTA
ACTAATCTGATTTAAATTTTCAGACCACCTACCGTTCCAAGAAGCCAGCCAAGAACCTCAAGATGCCAGG
AGTCTACTACGTCGACCGTCGTCTTGAGCGTATCAAGGAGGCCGACAAGGAGACCTACGTCGAGCAACAC
GAGGTCGCCGTCGCCCGTTACTGCGACCTCCCATCCAAGCTCGGACACCGTGGATCGGGAGAGGGACGAG
GAAGTCTTTTGACCTGCGGAGATGTTGAGGAGAACCCAGGACCAATGTCGCGTCTTGATAAATCGAAAGT
TATTAATTCAGCTCTTGAACTTTTGAACGAAGTTGGAATTGAAGGATTGACAACTAGAAAGCTTGCACAA
AAGTTGGGAGTTGAACAACCAACACTTTATTGGCATGTTCGAAATAAGCAAACTCTTATGAACATGTTGT
CTGAAGCTATTCTTGCAAAACATCATACAAGATCAGCTCCATTGCCAACTGAATCTTGGCAACAATTCCT
TCAAGAAAATGCTTTGTCATTTCGAAAAGCACTTTTGGTTCATAGAGATGGAGCACGATTGCATATTGGA
ACATCTCCAACTCCACCACAATTCGAACAAGCTGAAGCACAACTTAGATGTTTGTGCGATGCTGGATTCT
CAGTTGAAGAAGCACTTTTCATCTTGCAATCAATCTCTCATTTCACACTTGGAGCTGTTTTGGAAGAACA
AGCAACTAACCAAATCGAAAACAACCATGTTATTGATGCTGCACCACCACTTTTGCAAGAAGCTTTCAAT
ATTCAAGCACGAACATCTGCTGAAATGGCATTCCATTTCGGACTTAAGTCATTGATCTTCGGATTTTCTG
CTCAACTTGATGAAAAGAAACATACTCCAATTGAAGATGGAAACAAGCCAAAGAAGAAAAGAAAACTGGG
AAGTGGAAGTAATGGAAGTAGTGGATCCAGATCTGCGCCACCTTCTTCCGATTGTCCGCCGCCGATTGCC
TACTACCATCATCATCCACAACATCAGCAACAATTCCTGCCATTTCCAATGCCATATTTCTTGGCTCCAC
CGCCGCAAGCTCAACAAGGAGCTCCTTTTCCAGTGCAATATATTCCACAGCAACATGATTTGATGAATAG
CCAGCCAATGTATGCACCAATGGCACCGACATACTACTATCAACCAATTAATTCGAATGGCATGCCCATG
AATTCCAACTGAGCGCCGGTCGCTACCATTACCAACTTGTCTGGTGTCAAAAATAATAGGGGCCGCTGTC
ATCAGAGTAAGTTTAAACTGAGTTCTACTAACTAACGAGTAATATTTAAATTTTCAGCATCTCGCGCCCG
TGCCTCTGACTTCTAAGTCCAATTACTCTTCAACATCCCTACATGCTCTTTCTCCCTGTGCTCCCACCCC
CTATTTTTGTTATTATCAAAAAACTTCTCTTAATTTCTTTGTTTTTTAGCTTCTTTTAAGTCACCTCTAA
CAATGAAATTGTGTAGATTCAAAAATAGAATTAATTCGTAATAAAAAGTCGAAAAAAATTGTGCTCCCTC
CCCCCATTAATAATAATTCTATCCCAAAATCTACACAATGTTCTGTGTACACTTCTTATGTTTTTTACTT
CTGATAAATTTTTTTGAAACATCATAGAAAAAACCGCACACAAAATACCTTATCATATGTTACGTTTCAG
TTTATGACCGCAATTTTTATTTCTTCGCACGTCTGGGCCTCTCATGACGTCAAATCATGCTCATCGTGAA
AAAGTTTTGGAGTATTTTTGGAATTTTTCAATCAAGTGAAAGTTTATGAAATTAATTTTCCTGCTTTTGC
TTTTTGGGGTTTCCCCTATTGTTTGTCAAGATTTCGAGGACGGCGTTTTTCTTGCTAAAATCACAAGTAT
TGATGAGCACGATGCAAGAAAGATCGGAAGAAGGTTTGGGTTTGAGGCTCAGTGGAAGGTGAGTAGAAGT
TGATAATTTGAAAGTGGAGTAGTGTCTATGGGGTTTTTGCCTTAAATGACAGAATACATTCCCAATATAC
CAAACATAACTGTTTCCTACTAGTCGGCCGTACGGGCCCTTTCGTCTCGCGCGTTTCGGTGATGACGGTG
AAAACCTCTGACACATGCAGCTCCCGGAGACGGTCACAGCTTGTCTGTAAGCGGATGCCGGGAGCAGACA
AGCCCGTCAGGGCGCGTCAGCGGGTGTTGGCGGGTGTCGGGGCTGGCTTAACTATGCGGCATCAGAGCAG
ATTGTACTGAGAGTGCACCATATGCGGTGTGAAATACCGCACAGATGCGTAAGGAGAAAATACCGCATCA
GGCGGCCTTAAGGGCCTCGTGATACGCCTATTTTTATAGGTTAATGTCATGATAATAATGGTTTCTTAGA
CGTCAGGTGGCACTTTTCGGGGAAATGTGCGCGGAACCCCTATTTGTTTATTTTTCTAAATACATTCAAA
TATGTATCCGCTCATGAGACAATAACCCTGATAAATGCTTCAATAATATTGAAAAAGGAAGAGTATGAGT
ATTCAACATTTCCGTGTCGCCCTTATTCCCTTTTTTGCGGCATTTTGCCTTCCTGTTTTTGCTCACCCAG
AAACGCTGGTGAAAGTAAAAGATGCTGAAGATCAGTTGGGTGCACGAGTGGGTTACATCGAACTGGATCT
CAACAGCGGTAAGATCCTTGAGAGTTTTCGCCCCGAAGAACGTTTTCCAATGATGAGCACTTTTAAAGTT
CTGCTATGTGGCGCGGTATTATCCCGTATTGACGCCGGGCAAGAGCAACTCGGTCGCCGCATACACTATT
CTCAGAATGACTTGGTTGAGTACTCACCAGTCACAGAAAAGCATCTTACGGATGGCATGACAGTAAGAGA
ATTATGCAGTGCTGCCATAACCATGAGTGATAACACTGCGGCCAACTTACTTCTGACAACGATCGGAGGA
CCGAAGGAGCTAACCGCTTTTTTGCACAACATGGGGGATCATGTAACTCGCCTTGATCGTTGGGAACCGG
AGCTGAATGAAGCCATACCAAACGACGAGCGTGACACCACGATGCCTGTAGCAATGGCAACAACGTTGCG
CAAACTATTAACTGGCGAACTACTTACTCTAGCTTCCCGGCAACAATTAATAGACTGGATGGAGGCGGAT
AAAGTTGCAGGACCACTTCTGCGCTCGGCCCTTCCGGCTGGCTGGTTTATTGCTGATAAATCTGGAGCCG
GTGAGCGTGGGTCTCGCGGTATCATTGCAGCACTGGGGCCAGATGGTAAGCCCTCCCGTATCGTAGTTAT
CTACACGACGGGGAGTCAGGCAACTATGGATGAACGAAATAGACAGATCGCTGAGATAGGTGCCTCACTG
ATTAAGCATTGGTAACTGTCAGACCAAGTTTACTCATATATACTTTAGATTGATTTAAAACTTCATTTTT
AATTTAAAAGGATCTAGGTGAAGATCCTTTTTGATAATCTCATGA
Features (pLannotate 1.2.2; 12 found; start..end, strand, type, name):
     71..659     +  rep_origin     ori: high-copy-number ColE1/pMB1/pBR322/pUC origin of replication
   1703..1719    -  promoter       OpIE-2 promoter (fragment): immediate-early gene 2 from the Orgyia pseudotsugata multicapsid nucleopolyhedrovirus; strong constitutive baculovirus promoter for insect cell expression
   3366..3983    +  CDS            tetR: TETR2_ECOLX - Experimental evidence at protein level: Swiss-Prot protein existence level 1. TetR is the repressor of the tetracycline resistance element; its N-terminal region forms a helix-turn-helix structure and binds DNA. Binding of tetracycline to TetR reduces the repressor affinity for the tetracycline resistance gene (tetA) promoter operator sites. From Escherichia coli.
   4059..4520    +  CDS            qa-1f (fragment): QA1F_NEUCR - Protein predicted: Swiss-Prot protein existence level 4. Transcription activation of genes for enzymes and proteins of quinate metabolism by binding to a 16 base-pair sequence (consensus 5'- GGRTAARYRYTTAYCC-3') in front of each Qa genes. From Neurospora crassa (strain ATCC 24698 / 74-OR23-1A / CBS 708.71 / DSM 1257 / FGSC 987).
   4593..5450    +  CDS            mNeptune: mNeptune is a basic (constitutively fluorescent) far red fluorescent protein published in 2009, derived from Entacmaea quadricolor. It is reported to be a rapidly-maturing monomer with moderate acid sensitivity.
   5505..6137    +  CDS            tetR: TETR5_ECOLX - Experimental evidence at protein level: Swiss-Prot protein existence level 1. TetR is the repressor of the tetracycline resistance element; its N-terminal region forms a helix-turn-helix structure and binds DNA. Binding of tetracycline to TetR reduces the repressor affinity for the tetracycline resistance gene (tetA) promoter operator sites. From Escherichia coli.
   6195..6440    +  CDS            pie-1 (fragment): PIE1_CAEEL - Experimental evidence at protein level: Swiss-Prot protein existence level 1. Maternally provided PIE-1 is required for germline cell fate determination. Functions as a repressor of RNA polymerase II-dependent gene expression in the developing germline. Required for expression of nos-2 in P4 germline blastomere cells. Inhibits the histone deacetylase activity of hda-1. Represses transcriptional activation of cdk-9 and cit-1.1, which are members of the P-TEFb complex. From Caenorhabditis elegans.
   7046..7198    +  CDS            aex-5 (fragment): AEX5_CAEEL - Also known as kpc-3 From Caenorhabditis elegans.
   7326..7361    +  CDS            rop (fragment): Rop protein, which maintains plasmids at low copy number; rop
   7463..7562    +  misc_feature   bom (fragment): basis of mobility region from pBR322
   7660..7764    +  promoter       AmpR promoter: bla
   7765..8625    +  CDS            AmpR: β-lactamase; bla; confers resistance to ampicillin, carbenicillin, and related antibiotics
