>Addgene plasmid #164891 | TC550 | addgene full sequence | sequence record 329937 | Addgene NGS Result
TTGAGATCCTTTTTTTCTGCGCGTAATCTGCTGCTTGCAAACAAAAAAACCACCGCTACCAGCGGTGGTT
TGTTTGCCGGATCAAGAGCTACCAACTCTTTTTCCGAAGGTAACTGGCTTCAGCAGAGCGCAGATACCAA
ATACTGTTCTTCTAGTGTAGCCGTAGTTAGGCCACCACTTCAAGAACTCTGTAGCACCGCCTACATACCT
CGCTCTGCTAATCCTGTTACCAGTGGCTGCTGCCAGTGGCGATAAGTCGTGTCTTACCGGGTTGGACTCA
AGACGATAGTTACCGGATAAGGCGCAGCGGTCGGGCTGAACGGGGGGTTCGTGCACACAGCCCAGCTTGG
AGCGAACGACCTACACCGAACTGAGATACCTACAGCGTGAGCTATGAGAAAGCGCCACGCTTCCCGAAGG
GAGAAAGGCGGACAGGTATCCGGTAAGCGGCAGGGTCGGAACAGGAGAGCGCACGAGGGAGCTTCCAGGG
GGAAACGCCTGGTATCTTTATAGTCCTGTCGGGTTTCGCCACCTCTGACTTGAGCGTCGATTTTTGTGAT
GCTCGTCAGGGGGGCGGAGCCTATGGAAAAACGCCAGCAACGCGGCCTTTTTACGGTTCCTGGCCTTTTG
CTGGCCTTTTGCTCACATGTTCTTTCCTGCGTTATCCCCTGATTCTGTGGATAACCGTATTACCGCGGCC
GCCAACAATATAGGATGCTCAGGAGACTATAATTCAAAAAACCCAACCCAAATTAGCATAAGCTTCCCCA
AATTGGAACAGTGAAATACTCAATCAATCACTCTGGCGGTTTTCTCCACAAAGAACACGAAATTGGAAAA
AGGAAAAGATTGATTTGTTTGAAGGCGTGAGGAAATCGAAAAAAAATTGTTTCAAAACAAATGAAATATT
TTAACGAATAAACCCAGGAATGCCACTTTTTGGTGCCCGCCTACAAAAAAGTCAACTGTTCTTAAACTCC
TACATAGTTGCCCTCTCTAACGAATGTTGCTTTTTTTAAATTTTCATTGAATTTGATTATCGTCTGTATG
CGCCTACTCTATCAGTGGAAAACATGCCCATTTCCCACAAATTTACTCGTTTGGAGCTCAAAATGTTAAA
TGGGGCATCAGGGAATTGGCATCTCACAGAAAGTGGCGGATGAGTTATATGTAATAATAATGGTGGCTGA
AGTGGAAACCGCAAAAAAAGGATGTGTATTTGAGATTTTGCAACGGAATTTGAATCAGATACACAAAATG
AGAGAAATTTATAGATTCTTTAAAATCCACCTGAAGTCGGCAAATTTTTGAAAGGTCTGTTCGTTCAGTT
TTTCATAAGTTTTATGAATTTTGATTTACTACTGAAGTTCGAGAAAAGCCCTTTAACCATACCAATAAGA
AATTATGTTAACTTTACAAGAATATTAACAAAAAATTATTAAAAAACTGTGTTCCCCTGGCATTATGATA
TTTCCACCGTCAGTTCTCTATTAAAACTTCAACTCTACACAGTTTCAACTCTCAAATGAGCTGTCCATCT
TTTGCCTTCAGGAAATTATGCTAATCTGCTGATTTCGCGCACTTTCACCACACTATTTCCAAATAGAAGG
AGGGGTGGTGCAACACACGAGACACTGCAAAAAGGTTCAGTGAAGATTTATCTACTTGTGAGATGAGAGC
AGGAGGGGTGGGAGAAGTGTGATGATTGACGGGATGACAAGAACAGTGATGTGGTGTCGAAATGGAAGAT
GCGCTAATTTGTGGAGTTTTATGAAATTTGAATAATTACATTTATAACATCTACTAGTTAGGCGTCTGTG
TAGGTATTGCCTGCCTGCCTACAAGGCATATGTACGAGGCAGGTTAAACCTCCTAGAAAGCTACGGTACT
TTCAAACCACATAACATTTATACTGGTGTCTTTTCGCGTCTTCTTCTTGAACATGTAGACCCTCAAAAAG
CTAAGTTTTACACTGTGTAGTTTGCTTTGAAATCTACAAAAATTGGAGGCACGCCTTCTGGACTTTGCCG
ACACGCCTACTTTCTACCTACCAACTGCCTACTTCCACAGTCTAGCGTGAACTCCAATACCATTTTAAAA
ATTGTTTTATCTCAAATTTTCAATTTTTAAATCCAATTTCCCAGTTCTAAAAAAAAAATTTTTTTTTTAA
TTTAAAAACTCTCATCCTTTTTAATGCTCGTTCCCATTCGGCAAGACGTGTACCAAACACAAAACAAATT
GACTGGTGATCCATCTCGAATTTCTCGTTTCAAATTAGTCGTTGCTATATATATTGTCTTATGTGTGGAA
AACGAATAAGAAAAATTAGAGAAAGATGAGAGAGCAGGGGCAGAATGAAAATTTGCATGGAAATTGAAGA
AGATCACTGCTTTTTCCGATGAATGATGACTAAATAGAATGAGTTGAGAGGAAAATAATCATAATTCTAA
TTTTAATTAGAAATATGATATGGAAAGTAAGCAAAACCACAAGGCTTTTGCTCTGAACTTATTTCCGAAA
AAAAAAGTGAAACTGAAAGTTAGAATTTTCAAAATAAATATTGCGAGAGTCAACCTTCAGAAAAATTGGC
GAGAAATCAAATTTGAATTCTCTGAAAATTTAGTTAAAATACATATGTTATCCTTCTTTGTTTTTTGGCC
TTAGCCTGCCTTCAAGGCGACCTGAGCCTATGCGGGTGCCTAATACCGAAACACACATAATTTTTTTTTT
TAATCTTTAAATACTGTAACGAGTCGCGAGATCCAGCGAGACCCATAGAATATGTTGAGCGCTGCAAACA
ATCGTATAACTCTTGTCCAAATTTTTCCACTCTGTATTTTTGCAAGCAGTTCAACAAATGGTCATCATTT
TTATAACCCATATCTATATTCGAATCTGACATAACAAATAATACTAAGCACATCCTCCCACATCTCTTTT
CATTCAAGTTGCGCAATTCCCCTAATAACTATGGATGGAGGGGGGACCGAGCCCAAAGATTATTCAAAAC
GATAACGACTTTTTCATGCGGCCAACGAAAAATAAAACTTTTCTCATATTCTCCTATTTCCCATTTCAAG
AATTACATCCCCATGGGACGTTGAAATCACATCATATTAGTATATGTTAATTGTTCTTTTCACTGGAATA
TCGCCACGCCCCCCTTCCGGTGGCTCATTGGTTTCGAGAAGAAGGCGGAGCCGAAGTGGGTTCTTCTTTC
TTTTTTTTGTGGTAGAAGTCTAGCAGGATTAAGCTACTATTCCATTAGAGGATCTTCTTCTTCCAAAAAG
TGAAAATGTCACGACTGGATAAATCGAAGGTCATCAACTCTGCTCTGGAACTGCTGAATGGAGTGGGAAT
TGAAGGACTTACAACCCGAAAGCTTGCACAAAAATTGGGAGTTGAACAACCAACACTTTACTGGCATGTT
AAGAATAAGCGAGCACTTTTGGATGCTCTTCCAATTGAAATGTTGGATAGACATCATACTCATTCATGTC
CACTTGAAGGAGAATCTTGGCAAGATTTCTTGAGAAACAACGCAAAGTCATACCGATGCGCTCTTTTGTC
TCATAGAGATGGAGCAAAAGTTCATCTTGGAACACGACCAACTGAAAAGCAATACGAAACATTGGAAAAC
CAACTTGCTTTCTTGTGTCAACAAGGATTTTCATTGGAAAATGCTCTTTACGCATTGTCTGCTGTTGGAC
ATTTTACACTTGGATGCGTTTTGGAAGAACAAGAACATCAAGTTGCAAAAGAAGAACGAGAAACTCCAAC
AACTGATTCAATGCCACCACTTTTGAAGCAAGCTATCGAACTTTTCGATAGACAAGGAGCAGAACCAGCT
TTCCTTTTTGGACTGGAACTTATTATCTGTGGACTTGAGAAACAACTGAAATGTGAATCGGGAGGAGGAT
CTGGATCTGGATCTGGATCTGGTTCCGGTCGACAACTTGAGCTTCCGCCGACTGCGACTGCCACTGCAAG
TATCATGCCCCATGTCATGGAACAGCCCCTGTCAACGTCAATAAATCCGGTCAATGATCGGTTTAATGGA
ATACCGAATCCTACCCCCTACAATAGCGATGCGGCCCTAGACGCAATTACTCAAACCAATGACTACGGAT
CAGTCAATACCCATGGCATTCTCAGTACATATCCACCACCTGCCACCCACTTGAACGAGGCCTCGGTGGC
CCTTGCGCCTGGAGGTGCTCCTCCCAGACCACCCCCGCCATACGTTGATAGTACAACGAACCATCCTCCT
TACCATAGTAACCTCGTCCCCATGGCCAATTTCGGATATTCGACTGTAGACTATGATGCGATGGTGGATG
ATCTGGCATCGATCGAGTACACGGATGCGGTTGACGTTGATCCGCAGTTCATGACGAACCTCGGGTTTGT
CCCAGGGTGTAATTTTAGCGATATCAACACGTATGAGCAACCATGGGGCAGTGGGGCTACTAACTTCAGC
CTGCTGAAGCAGGCTGGAGACGTGGAGGAGAACCCTGGACCTATGGTCTCCGAGCTCATTAAAGAAAACA
TGCATATGAAGCTCTACATGGAGGGAACCGTCAACAACCACCACTTCAAGTGCACCTCCGAGGGAGAGGG
AAAGCCATACGAGGGAACCCAAACCATGCGTATCAAGGCCGTCGAGGGAGGACCACTCCCATTCGCCTTC
GACATCCTCGCCACCTCCTTCATGTACGGATCCAAGGTAAGTTTAAACATATATATACTAACTAACCCTG
ATTATTTAAATTTTCAGACCTTCATCAACCACACCCAAGGAATCCCAGACTTCTTCAAGCAATCCTTCCC
AGAGGGATTCACCTGGGAGCGTGTCACCACCTACGAGGACGGAGGAGTCCTCACCGCCACCCAAGACACC
TCCCTCCAAGACGGATGCCTCATCTACAACGTCAAGGTAAGTTTAAACAGTTCGGTACTAACTAACCATA
CATATTTAAATTTTCAGATCCGTGGAGTCAACTTCCCATCCAACGGACCAGTCATGCAAAAGAAGACCCT
CGGATGGGAGGCCTCCACCGAGACCCTCTACCCAGCCGACGGAGGACTTGAGGGACGTGCCGACATGGCC
CTCAAGCTCGTCGGAGGAGGACACCTCATCTGCAACCTCAAGGTAAGTTTAAACATGATTTTACTAACTA
ACTAATCTGATTTAAATTTTCAGACCACCTACCGTTCCAAGAAGCCAGCCAAGAACCTCAAGATGCCAGG
AGTCTACTACGTCGACCGTCGTCTTGAGCGTATCAAGGAGGCCGACAAGGAGACCTACGTCGAGCAACAC
GAGGTCGCCGTCGCCCGTTACTGCGACCTCCCATCCAAGCTCGGACACCGTGGATCGGGAGAGGGACGAG
GAAGTCTTTTGACCTGCGGAGATGTTGAGGAGAACCCAGGACCAATGTCGCGTCTTGATAAATCGAAAGT
TATTAATTCAGCTCTTGAACTTTTGAACGAAGTTGGAATTGAAGGATTGACAACTAGAAAGCTTGCACAA
AAGTTGGGAGTTGAACAACCAACACTTTATTGGCATGTTCGAAATAAGCAAACTCTTATGAACATGTTGT
CTGAAGCTATTCTTGCAAAACATCATACAAGATCAGCTCCATTGCCAACTGAATCTTGGCAACAATTCCT
TCAAGAAAATGCTTTGTCATTTCGAAAAGCACTTTTGGTTCATAGAGATGGAGCACGATTGCATATTGGA
ACATCTCCAACTCCACCACAATTCGAACAAGCTGAAGCACAACTTAGATGTTTGTGCGATGCTGGATTCT
CAGTTGAAGAAGCACTTTTCATCTTGCAATCAATCTCTCATTTCACACTTGGAGCTGTTTTGGAAGAACA
AGCAACTAACCAAATCGAAAACAACCATGTTATTGATGCTGCACCACCACTTTTGCAAGAAGCTTTCAAT
ATTCAAGCACGAACATCTGCTGAAATGGCATTCCATTTCGGACTTAAGTCATTGATCTTCGGATTTTCTG
CTCAACTTGATGAAAAGAAACATACTCCAATTGAAGATGGAAACAAGCCAAAGAAGAAAAGAAAACTGGG
AAGTGGAAGTAATGGAAGTAGTGGATCCAGATCTGCGCCACCTTCTTCCGATTGTCCGCCGCCGATTGCC
TACTACCATCATCATCCACAACATCAGCAACAATTCCTGCCATTTCCAATGCCATATTTCTTGGCTCCAC
CGCCGCAAGCTCAACAAGGAGCTCCTTTTCCAGTGCAATATATTCCACAGCAACATGATTTGATGAATAG
CCAGCCAATGTATGCACCAATGGCACCGACATACTACTATCAACCAATTAATTCGAATGGCATGCCCATG
AATTCCAACTGAGCGCCGGTCGCTACCATTACCAACTTGTCTGGTGTCAAAAATAATAGGGGCCGCTGTC
ATCAGAGTAAGTTTAAACTGAGTTCTACTAACTAACGAGTAATATTTAAATTTTCAGCATCTCGCGCCCG
TGCCTCTGACTTCTAAGTCCAATTACTCTTCAACATCCCTACATGCTCTTTCTCCCTGTGCTCCCACCCC
CTATTTTTGTTATTATCAAAAAACTTCTCTTAATTTCTTTGTTTTTTAGCTTCTTTTAAGTCACCTCTAA
CAATGAAATTGTGTAGATTCAAAAATAGAATTAATTCGTAATAAAAAGTCGAAAAAAATTGTGCTCCCTC
CCCCCATTAATAATAATTCTATCCCAAAATCTACACAATGTTCTGTGTACACTTCTTATGTTTTTTACTT
CTGATAAATTTTTTTGAAACATCATAGAAAAAACCGCACACAAAATACCTTATCATATGTTACGTTTCAG
TTTATGACCGCAATTTTTATTTCTTCGCACGTCTGGGCCTCTCATGACGTCAAATCATGCTCATCGTGAA
AAAGTTTTGGAGTATTTTTGGAATTTTTCAATCAAGTGAAAGTTTATGAAATTAATTTTCCTGCTTTTGC
TTTTTGGGGTTTCCCCTATTGTTTGTCAAGATTTCGAGGACGGCGTTTTTCTTGCTAAAATCACAAGTAT
TGATGAGCACGATGCAAGAAAGATCGGAAGAAGGTTTGGGTTTGAGGCTCAGTGGAAGGTGAGTAGAAGT
TGATAATTTGAAAGTGGAGTAGTGTCTATGGGGTTTTTGCCTTAAATGACAGAATACATTCCCAATATAC
CAAACATAACTGTTTCCTACTAGTCGGCCGTACGGGCCCTTTCGTCTCGCGCGTTTCGGTGATGACGGTG
AAAACCTCTGACACATGCAGCTCCCGGAGACGGTCACAGCTTGTCTGTAAGCGGATGCCGGGAGCAGACA
AGCCCGTCAGGGCGCGTCAGCGGGTGTTGGCGGGTGTCGGGGCTGGCTTAACTATGCGGCATCAGAGCAG
ATTGTACTGAGAGTGCACCATATGCGGTGTGAAATACCGCACAGATGCGTAAGGAGAAAATACCGCATCA
GGCGGCCTTAAGGGCCTCGTGATACGCCTATTTTTATAGGTTAATGTCATGATAATAATGGTTTCTTAGA
CGTCAGGTGGCACTTTTCGGGGAAATGTGCGCGGAACCCCTATTTGTTTATTTTTCTAAATACATTCAAA
TATGTATCCGCTCATGAGACAATAACCCTGATAAATGCTTCAATAATATTGAAAAAGGAAGAGTATGAGT
ATTCAACATTTCCGTGTCGCCCTTATTCCCTTTTTTGCGGCATTTTGCCTTCCTGTTTTTGCTCACCCAG
AAACGCTGGTGAAAGTAAAAGATGCTGAAGATCAGTTGGGTGCACGAGTGGGTTACATCGAACTGGATCT
CAACAGCGGTAAGATCCTTGAGAGTTTTCGCCCCGAAGAACGTTTTCCAATGATGAGCACTTTTAAAGTT
CTGCTATGTGGCGCGGTATTATCCCGTATTGACGCCGGGCAAGAGCAACTCGGTCGCCGCATACACTATT
CTCAGAATGACTTGGTTGAGTACTCACCAGTCACAGAAAAGCATCTTACGGATGGCATGACAGTAAGAGA
ATTATGCAGTGCTGCCATAACCATGAGTGATAACACTGCGGCCAACTTACTTCTGACAACGATCGGAGGA
CCGAAGGAGCTAACCGCTTTTTTGCACAACATGGGGGATCATGTAACTCGCCTTGATCGTTGGGAACCGG
AGCTGAATGAAGCCATACCAAACGACGAGCGTGACACCACGATGCCTGTAGCAATGGCAACAACGTTGCG
CAAACTATTAACTGGCGAACTACTTACTCTAGCTTCCCGGCAACAATTAATAGACTGGATGGAGGCGGAT
AAAGTTGCAGGACCACTTCTGCGCTCGGCCCTTCCGGCTGGCTGGTTTATTGCTGATAAATCTGGAGCCG
GTGAGCGTGGGTCTCGCGGTATCATTGCAGCACTGGGGCCAGATGGTAAGCCCTCCCGTATCGTAGTTAT
CTACACGACGGGGAGTCAGGCAACTATGGATGAACGAAATAGACAGATCGCTGAGATAGGTGCCTCACTG
ATTAAGCATTGGTAACTGTCAGACCAAGTTTACTCATATATACTTTAGATTGATTTAAAACTTCATTTTT
AATTTAAAAGGATCTAGGTGAAGATCCTTTTTGATAATCTCATGACCAAAATCCCTTAACGTGAGTTTTC
GTTCCACTGAGCGTCAGACCCCGTAGAAAAGATCAAAGGATCTTC
Features (pLannotate 1.2.2; 12 found; start..end, strand, type, name):
      1..589     +  rep_origin     ori: high-copy-number ColE1/pMB1/pBR322/pUC origin of replication
   1633..1649    -  promoter       OpIE-2 promoter (fragment): immediate-early gene 2 from the Orgyia pseudotsugata multicapsid nucleopolyhedrovirus; strong constitutive baculovirus promoter for insect cell expression
   3296..3913    +  CDS            tetR: TETR2_ECOLX - Experimental evidence at protein level: Swiss-Prot protein existence level 1. TetR is the repressor of the tetracycline resistance element; its N-terminal region forms a helix-turn-helix structure and binds DNA. Binding of tetracycline to TetR reduces the repressor affinity for the tetracycline resistance gene (tetA) promoter operator sites. From Escherichia coli.
   3989..4450    +  CDS            qa-1f (fragment): QA1F_NEUCR - Protein predicted: Swiss-Prot protein existence level 4. Transcription activation of genes for enzymes and proteins of quinate metabolism by binding to a 16 base-pair sequence (consensus 5'- GGRTAARYRYTTAYCC-3') in front of each Qa genes. From Neurospora crassa (strain ATCC 24698 / 74-OR23-1A / CBS 708.71 / DSM 1257 / FGSC 987).
   4523..5380    +  CDS            mNeptune: mNeptune is a basic (constitutively fluorescent) far red fluorescent protein published in 2009, derived from Entacmaea quadricolor. It is reported to be a rapidly-maturing monomer with moderate acid sensitivity.
   5435..6067    +  CDS            tetR: TETR5_ECOLX - Experimental evidence at protein level: Swiss-Prot protein existence level 1. TetR is the repressor of the tetracycline resistance element; its N-terminal region forms a helix-turn-helix structure and binds DNA. Binding of tetracycline to TetR reduces the repressor affinity for the tetracycline resistance gene (tetA) promoter operator sites. From Escherichia coli.
   6125..6370    +  CDS            pie-1 (fragment): PIE1_CAEEL - Experimental evidence at protein level: Swiss-Prot protein existence level 1. Maternally provided PIE-1 is required for germline cell fate determination. Functions as a repressor of RNA polymerase II-dependent gene expression in the developing germline. Required for expression of nos-2 in P4 germline blastomere cells. Inhibits the histone deacetylase activity of hda-1. Represses transcriptional activation of cdk-9 and cit-1.1, which are members of the P-TEFb complex. From Caenorhabditis elegans.
   6976..7128    +  CDS            aex-5 (fragment): AEX5_CAEEL - Also known as kpc-3 From Caenorhabditis elegans.
   7256..7291    +  CDS            rop (fragment): Rop protein, which maintains plasmids at low copy number; rop
   7393..7492    +  misc_feature   bom (fragment): basis of mobility region from pBR322
   7590..7694    +  promoter       AmpR promoter: bla
   7695..8555    +  CDS            AmpR: β-lactamase; bla; confers resistance to ampicillin, carbenicillin, and related antibiotics
