[The description below was written by a language model from this plasmid's Addgene catalogue record and pLannotate feature annotations shown in this document.]
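Description:
TC550 is an 8.7 kb C. elegans expression plasmid built on a pUC57 backbone. It is propagated in E. coli at high copy from a ColE1/pUC-type origin and selected with ampicillin through the bla gene and its native promoter. Two full-length sequence records, one from the depositor and one from repository sequencing, yield the same twelve annotated features, offset by 70 nt because the two records start at different positions.

The payload is a single polycistronic cassette described as Punc-4::rtetR-QFAD::P2A::mKate::T2A::tetR-pie1. The unc-4 promoter is not annotated by the automated feature caller, but it presumably lies in the largely unannotated region upstream of the first coding sequence. The only hit in that region is a 17 nt match to a baculovirus OpIE-2 promoter, which is almost certainly spurious.

The first open reading frame joins a TetR-derived DNA-binding domain (reverse TetR, per the record) to a fragment of Neurospora qa-1F, the QF activation domain. Together these form the hybrid activator that the insert name calls rtTA(Q). A P2A peptide separates it from a red fluorescent protein, which the record names mKate and the annotation matches to the related mNeptune; this marks the expressing cells. A T2A peptide then separates the reporter from a second TetR fused to a fragment of PIE-1, a C. elegans repressor of RNA polymerase II transcription. A short aex-5 match lies downstream; the record does not explain its role.

In such designs, the tetR-PIE-1 repressor would be expected to silence tetO-controlled targets without drug, while tetracycline-class inducers release it and allow the reverse-TetR activator to bind. The plasmid serves as the driver component of a Tet/Q hybrid system for inducible transgene control in unc-4-expressing cells.
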