Addgene plasmid #164891: TC550
Purpose: Punc-4::rtetR-QFAD::P2A::mKate::T2A::tetR-pie1
Depositing lab: Tian Chi. Depositing organization: ShanghaiTech University. Publication: A Tet/Q Hybrid System for Robust and Versatile Control of Transgene Expression in C. elegans. Mao S, Qi Y, Zhu H, Huang X, Zou Y, Chi T. iScience. 2019 Jan 25;11:224-237. doi: 10.1016/j.isci.2018.12.023. Epub 2018 Dec 27. PubMed 30634168.
Backbone
  Vector backbone: puc57
  Vector type: Worm Expression
Growth in bacteria
  Bacterial resistance: Ampicillin, 100 μg/mL
  Growth temperature: 37°C
  Growth strain: NEB Stable
  Copy number: High Copy
Gene/Insert
  Gene/Insert name: unc4-rtTA(Q)
  Species: C. elegans (nematode)
  Cloning method: Gibson Cloning
Terms and licenses: Academic/Nonprofit Terms; Industry Terms: Not Available to Industry
How to cite: TC550 was a gift from Tian Chi (Addgene plasmid # 164891 ; http://n2t.net/addgene:164891 ; RRID:Addgene_164891)
